Addgene plasmid #13411: pFbx15(-1120/+114)-Luc
Depositing lab: Shinya Yamanaka. Depositing organization: Kyoto University, Center for iPS Cell Research and Application. Publication: Fbx15 is a novel target of Oct3/4 but is dispensable for embryonic stem cell self-renewal and mouse development. Tokuzawa Y, Kaiho E, Maruyama M, Takahashi K, Mitsui K, Maeda M, Niwa H, Yamanaka S. Mol Cell Biol. 2003 Apr . 23(8):2699-708. 10.1128/MCB.23.8.2699-2708.2003 PubMed 12665572.
Backbone
  Vector backbone: pGV-BM2
  Backbone size w/o insert (bp): 4800
  Vector type: Mammalian Expression, Luciferase
Growth in bacteria
  Bacterial resistance: Ampicillin, 100 μg/mL
  Growth temperature: 37°C
  Growth strain: DH5alpha
  Copy number: High Copy
Gene/Insert
  Gene/Insert name: Upstream region of mouse Fbx15 gene
  Species: M. musculus (mouse)
  Insert size (bp): 1234
  Mutation: None
  Cloning method: Restriction Enzyme; 5′ cloning site EcoRI (not destroyed); 3′ cloning site MunI (destroyed during cloning)
  Sequencing primers: 5′ pGV-2U
Terms and licenses: Academic/Nonprofit Terms; Industry Terms: Not Available to Industry
Depositor comments: The sequence of primer pGV-2U is ACT AAC ATA CGC TCT CCA TCA A.
How to cite: pFbx15(-1120/+114)-Luc was a gift from Shinya Yamanaka (Addgene plasmid # 13411 ; http://n2t.net/addgene:13411 ; RRID:Addgene_13411)
