[The description below was written by a language model from this plasmid's Addgene catalogue record.]
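Description:
pFbx15(-1120/+114)-Luc is a luciferase reporter plasmid for mammalian cells, built on the pGV-BM2 backbone (about 4.8 kb without insert). It is maintained in E. coli as a high-copy plasmid under ampicillin selection. The record does not list the origin of replication, the type of luciferase gene, polyadenylation signals or any mammalian selection marker, and no feature table is available to confirm the layout of the backbone.

The insert is a 1,234 bp fragment of the upstream region of the mouse Fbx15 gene, unmutated. As the name indicates, it spans roughly position -1120 to +114, numbering that presumably refers to the transcription start site. It was introduced by restriction cloning, with the EcoRI site at the 5′ end retained and the MunI site at the 3′ end destroyed during ligation. In a reporter of this kind, the cloned genomic fragment supplies the promoter and nearby regulatory sequences that drive the luciferase coding sequence. Light output after transfection therefore serves as a readout of Fbx15 promoter activity.

The associated study identified Fbx15 as a target of the pluripotency factor Oct3/4 in embryonic stem cells. The construct therefore suits assays of Fbx15 transcriptional regulation, such as comparing activity between undifferentiated and differentiated cells or testing responsiveness to pluripotency-associated transcription factors. The coordinates in the name suggest it could also serve as a reference for deletion or mutant promoter variants, although the record does not describe any such series.
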