>Addgene plasmid #13411 | pFbx15(-1120/+114)-Luc | addgene partial sequence | sequence record 19788 | RVprimer3 5'-CTAGCAAAATAGGCTGTCCC-3'
GTACCGGTCTAGATTGAATTCGCCCTTGCTTGCTGTTCAGTCAGTCTTGACAAATTGGTGAGATTCACGT
TCAGTAAAAACCTGCCTCAAAAGAAAAAAAAAAAAACAAGGCGGAAACGATAGAGGAAGGCATCCTCATT
GACCTTCACACAAACATGCACTCACACAAACATGCACACGCACACACACACACACACACTCATTACCACA
CACATAAGAACAGATTGAGGATATTGCAAAGGGGAGATCAGCCTGTGCAAGACTTGCTCAAGAGCCCCAA
GTTCCTTTACAAAGCTCTCCATGGGTCTAGGAGGAGGCAGAGTTGGTTGTTAGGGGAAAGAAGTGGGCGG
TTTTCTGTTATGATTGAAAGGTTTGGGTTCTATTAGCCCTGTTTACTGCACGTGCCATTTCCTGTGTTGC
ATCTGATTTAAATCATAGGTATGACCAATCCTGCATAAGGAGAAGACACTAAGTAGAAATTTCCCCCTGT
AAATTCACTCAGAGGATACAGTTTGACTTATTGCACGGCCCCTTCCCCCCTTCCAAAACAAACCGGACTA
GGCTAAAATGGCAAGCAGCCACCGCCCTTAGTTCCCAGATGTGCTTTATCATAACAATGGAATTCCTAGG
GGCTTGTTAGATAAACTGTTAAGGTGGACCAACCAGCTAGCTAGTTTGGAAAGAAGTGTGGATAGCTCAA
TGACAAGAATCCCTGGCTGCTAAGCAAACTGCCTCACCCTACTTTGAGGACTTGTAAGGTGAGTGGCCTT
GTAAAGTCTCATACTTAGGGTCTGAGCAAG
